Addgene plasmid #24058: RSV-betaGal
Depositing lab: Herbert Samuels & Frederick Stanley. Depositing organization: NYU Grossman School of Medicine. Publication: cis-acting elements of the rat growth hormone gene which mediate basal and regulated expression by thyroid hormone. Flug F, Copp RP, Casanova J, Horowitz ZD, Janocko L, Plotnick M, Samuels HH. J Biol Chem. 1987 May 5. 262(13):6373-82. PubMed 3471759.
Backbone
  Vector backbone: pRSV
  Backbone size w/o insert (bp): 5600
  Vector type: Mammalian Expression
Growth in bacteria
  Bacterial resistance: Ampicillin, 100 μg/mL
  Growth temperature: 37°C
  Growth strain: DH5alpha
  Copy number: Unknown
Gene/Insert
  Gene/Insert name: LacZ
  Species: E. coli
  Insert size (bp): 2500
  Entrez Gene: lacZ
  Tag / fusion protein: RSV promoter (N terminal on backbone)
  Cloning method: Restriction Enzyme; 5′ cloning site HindIII (not destroyed); 3′ cloning site BamHI (not destroyed)
  Sequencing primers: 5′ pREP-F
Terms and licenses: Academic/Nonprofit Terms; Industry Terms: Not Available to Industry
Depositor comments: RSV - LacZ - STOP - SV40 PolyA
How to cite: RSV-betaGal was a gift from Herbert Samuels & Frederick Stanley (Addgene plasmid # 24058 ; http://n2t.net/addgene:24058 ; RRID:Addgene_24058)
