[The description below was written by a language model from this plasmid's Addgene catalogue record.]
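Description:
RSV-betaGal is a mammalian expression plasmid built on the pRSV backbone (recorded as about 5.6 kb without insert) that carries the E. coli lacZ gene, encoding β-galactosidase. It is propagated in E. coli under ampicillin selection. The record lists the copy number as unknown and does not name the bacterial origin of replication. No mammalian selection marker is described, which fits a plasmid intended for transient transfection rather than for making stable lines.

The depositor summarises the expression cassette as RSV – LacZ – STOP – SV40 polyA. The Rous sarcoma virus promoter, a strong constitutive viral promoter active in many mammalian cell types, lies on the backbone upstream of the insert. It is entered in the tag/fusion field of the record, but it is a regulatory element and not a protein fusion. The lacZ fragment, recorded as about 2.5 kb, sits between HindIII and BamHI sites, both of which were preserved during cloning. It is followed by a stop codon and an SV40 polyadenylation signal for 3′ end processing of the transcript. The full-length lacZ coding sequence is somewhat longer than 2.5 kb, so the recorded insert size may be approximate. No epitope tags or other reporters are listed.

Constitutive β-galactosidase plasmids of this kind are usually co-transfected as internal controls, so that promoter-reporter measurements can be normalised for transfection efficiency, or used to mark transfected cells by enzymatic or histochemical assay. The associated publication studies cis-acting elements controlling basal and thyroid hormone-regulated expression of the rat growth hormone gene, which is consistent with a control role, although the record does not state the intended use.
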