>Addgene plasmid #24058 | RSV-betaGal | addgene partial sequence | sequence record 29865 | 24058 with pREP-F
CCTCCAGCTTGGGANCTCTATAATCTCGCGCAACCTATTTTCCCCTCGAACACTTTTTAAGCCGTAGATA
AACAGGCTGGGACACTTCACATGAGCGAAAAATACATCGTCACCTGGGACATGTTGCAGATCCATGCACG
TAAACTCGCAAGCCGACTGATGCCTTCTGAACAATGGAAAGGCATTATTGCCGTAAGCCGTGGCGGTCTG
GTACCGGTGGGTGAAGACCAGAAACAGCACCTCGAACTGAGCCGCGATATTGCCCAGCGTTTCAACGCGC
TGTATGGCGAGATCGATCCCGTCGTTTTACAACGTCGTGACTGGGAAAACCCTGGCGTTACCCAACTTAA
TCGCCTTGCAGCACATCCCCCTTTCGCCAGCTGGCGTAATAGCGAAGAGGCCCGCACCGATCGCCCTTCC
CAACAGTTGCGCAGCCTGAATGGCGAATGGCGCTTTGCCTGGTTTCCGGCACCAGAAGCGGTGCCGGAAA
GCTGGCTGGAGTGCGATCTTCCTGAGGCCGATACTGTCGTCGTCCCCTCAAACTGGCAGATGCACGGTTA
CGATGCGCCCATCTACACCAACGTGACCTATCCCATTACGGTCAATCCGCCGTTTGTTCCCACGGAGAAT
CCGACGGGTTGTTACTCGCTCACATTTAATGTTGATGAAAGCTGGCTACAGGAAGGCCAGACGCGAATTA
TTTTTGATGGCGTTAACTCGGCGTTTCATCTGTGGTGCAACGGGCGCTGGGTCGGTTACGGCCAGGACAG
TCGTTTGCCGTCNGAATTTGACCTGAGCGC
